Addgene plasmid #81888: pDONR223_ADORA2A_WT
Purpose: Gateway Donor vector containing ADORA2A , part of the Target Accelerator Plasmid Collection.
Depositing lab: Jesse Boehm & William Hahn & David Root. Depositing organization: Broad Institute. Publication: Systematic Functional Interrogation of Rare Cancer Variants Identifies Oncogenic Alleles. Kim E, Ilic N, Shrestha Y, Zou L, Kamburov A, Zhu C, Yang X, Lubonja R, Tran N, Nguyen C, Lawrence MS, Piccioni F, Bagul M, Doench JG, Chouinard CR, Wu X, Hogstrom L, Natoli T, Tamayo P, Horn H, Corsello SM, Lage K, Root DE, Subramanian A, Golub TR, Getz G, Boehm JS, Hahn WC. Cancer Discov. 2016 Jul;6(7):714-26. doi: 10.1158/2159-8290.CD-16-0160. Epub 2016 May 4. PubMed 27147599.
Backbone
  Vector backbone: pDONR223
  Backbone manufacturer: Invitrogen
  Backbone size w/o insert (bp): 2790
  Vector type: Gateway Entry vector
Growth in bacteria
  Bacterial resistance: Spectinomycin, 50 μg/mL
  Growth temperature: 37°C
  Growth strain: DH5alpha
  Copy number: High Copy
Gene/Insert
  Gene/Insert name: ADORA2A
  Species: H. sapiens (human)
  Mutation: WT
  GenBank ID: NM_000675.5
  Entrez Gene: ADORA2A (a.k.a. A2aR, ADORA2, RDC8)
  Promoter: None
  Cloning method: Gateway Cloning
  Sequencing primers: 5′ M13pUC-fwd; 3′ M13-Rev
Terms and licenses: Academic/Nonprofit Terms; Industry Terms: Not Available to Industry
Depositor comments: Closed state: stop codon immediately follows insert
How to cite: pDONR223_ADORA2A_WT was a gift from Jesse Boehm & William Hahn & David Root (Addgene plasmid # 81888 ; http://n2t.net/addgene:81888 ; RRID:Addgene_81888)
