[The description below was written by a language model from this plasmid's Addgene catalogue record and pLannotate feature annotations shown in this document.]
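Description:
pDONR223_ADORA2A_WT is a Gateway entry clone built on the Invitrogen pDONR223 backbone and carrying the wild-type open reading frame of human ADORA2A, the adenosine A2a receptor, a G protein-coupled receptor that signals through activation of adenylyl cyclase. The plasmid is maintained in E. coli at high copy from a ColE1/pUC-type origin and is selected with spectinomycin through the aadA (SmR) aminoglycoside adenylyltransferase gene. A class 1 integron Pc promoter fragment and a short remnant of a gentamicin resistance gene lie upstream of this marker. The sequenced record is about 4.0 kb, and the annotated ADORA2A coding sequence spans roughly 1.2 kb.

The ORF is flanked on both sides by attL recombination sites. The automated annotation labels both as attL3 in opposite orientations, though this naming comes from the annotation tool's matching rather than from the catalogue entry. These sites allow the insert to be moved by an LR Clonase reaction into any compatible Gateway destination vector. The entry clone itself has no promoter driving the insert, so expression depends on the destination vector chosen. A T7 promoter lies outside the downstream attL site, and rrnB T1 and T2 terminators insulate the cassette from read-through transcription. Small lacZα and lacI fragments are backbone remnants. The clone is in the "closed" configuration, with a stop codon immediately after the coding sequence, so it suits native or N-terminally tagged expression but not C-terminal fusions. It belongs to the Target Accelerator Plasmid Collection and serves as the wild-type reference alongside variant alleles in systematic functional studies of cancer-associated mutations.
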