Features (pLannotate 1.2.2; 12 found; start..end, strand, type, name):
     38..74      -  CDS            lacZα (fragment): LacZα fragment of β-galactosidase; lacZ fragment
     91..186     +  protein_bind   attL3: mutant version of attL; recombination site for the Gateway® LR reaction LR Clonase™
    192..1427    +  CDS            ADORA2A: AA2AR_HUMAN - Also known as ADORA2. Experimental evidence at protein level: Swiss-Prot protein existence level 1. Receptor for adenosine (By similarity). The activity of this receptor is mediated by G proteins which activate adenylyl cyclase (By similarity). From Homo sapiens (Human).
   1435..1530    -  protein_bind   attL3: mutant version of attL; recombination site for the Gateway® LR reaction LR Clonase™
   1549..1567    -  promoter       T7 promoter: promoter for bacteriophage T7 RNA polymerase
   1757..1780    +  promoter       Pc promoter (fragment): intI1 (promoter lies within the coding sequence); class 1 integron promoter
   1956..2012    +  CDS            GmR (fragment): gentamycin acetyltransferase; aacC1; confers resistance to gentamycin
   2019..2810    +  CDS            SmR: aminoglycoside adenylyltransferase (Murphy, 1985); aadA; confers resistance to spectinomycin and streptomycin
   2903..3491    +  rep_origin     ori: high-copy-number ColE1/pMB1/pBR322/pUC origin of replication
   3674..3766    +  CDS            lacI (fragment): lac repressor; lacI; The lac repressor binds to the lac operator to inhibit transcription in E. coli. This inhibition can be relieved by adding lactose or isopropyl-β-D-thiogalactopyranoside (IPTG).
   3821..3848    -  terminator     rrnB T2 terminator: transcription terminator T2 from the E. coli rrnB gene
   3980..4023    +  terminator     rrnB T1 terminator: Escherichia coli rrnB; transcription terminator T1 from the E. coli rrnB gene
>Addgene plasmid #81888 | pDONR223_ADORA2A_WT | addgene full sequence | sequence record 169012 | Addgene NGS Result
GGCAGTTCCCTACTCTCGCGTTAACGCTAGCATGGATGTTTTCCCAGTCACGACGTTGTAAAACGACGGC
CAGTCTTAAGCTCGGGCCCCAAATAATGATTTTATTTTGACTGATAGTGACCTGTTCGTTGCAACAAATT
GATGAGCAATGCTTTTTTATAATGCCAACTTTGTACAAAAAAGTTGGCACCATGCCCATCATGGGCTCCT
CGGTGTACATCACGGTGGAGCTGGCCATTGCTGTGCTGGCCATCCTGGGCAATGTGCTGGTGTGCTGGGC
CGTGTGGCTCAACAGCAACCTGCAGAACGTCACCAACTACTTTGTGGTGTCACTGGCGGCGGCCGACATC
GCAGTGGGTGTGCTCGCCATCCCCTTTGCCATCACCATCAGCACCGGGTTCTGCGCTGCCTGCCACGGCT
GCCTCTTCATTGCCTGCTTCGTCCTGGTCCTCACGCAGAGCTCCATCTTCAGTCTCCTGGCCATCGCCAT
TGACCGCTACATTGCCATCCGCATCCCGCTCCGGTACAATGGCTTGGTGACCGGCACGAGGGCTAAGGGC
ATCATTGCCATCTGCTGGGTGCTGTCGTTTGCCATCGGCCTGACTCCCATGCTAGGTTGGAACAACTGCG
GTCAGCCAAAGGAGGGCAAGAACCACTCCCAGGGCTGCGGGGAGGGCCAAGTGGCCTGTCTCTTTGAGGA
TGTGGTCCCCATGAACTACATGGTGTACTTCAACTTCTTTGCCTGTGTGCTGGTGCCCCTGCTGCTCATG
CTGGGTGTCTATTTGCGGATCTTCCTGGCGGCGCGACGACAGCTGAAGCAGATGGAGAGCCAGCCTCTGC
CGGGGGAGCGGGCACGGTCCACACTGCAGAAGGAGGTCCATGCTGCCAAGTCACTGGCCATCATTGTGGG
GCTCTTTGCCCTCTGCTGGCTGCCCCTACACATCATCAACTGCTTCACTTTCTTCTGCCCCGACTGCAGC
CACGCCCCTCTCTGGCTCATGTACCTGGCCATCGTCCTCTCCCACACCAATTCGGTTGTGAATCCCTTCA
TCTACGCCTACCGTATCCGCGAGTTCCGCCAGACCTTCCGCAAGATCATTCGCAGCCACGTCCTGAGGCA
GCAAGAACCTTTCAAGGCAGCTGGCACCAGTGCCCGGGTCTTGGCAGCTCATGGCAGTGACGGAGAGCAG
GTCAGCCTCCGTCTCAACGGCCACCCGCCAGGAGTGTGGGCCAACGGCAGTGCTCCCCACCCTGAGCGGA
GGCCCAATGGCTACGCCCTGGGGCTGGTGAGTGGAGGGAGTGCCCAAGAGTCCCAGGGGAACACGGGCCT
CCCAGACGTGGAGCTCCTTAGCCATGAGCTCAAGGGAGTGTGCCCAGAGCCCCCTGGCCTAGATGACCCC
CTGGCCCAGGATGGAGCAGGAGTGTCCTGATTGCCAACTTTCTTGTACAAAGTTGGCATTATAAGAAAGC
ATTGCTTATCAATTTGTTGCAACGAACAGGTCACTATCAGTCAAAATAAAATCATTATTTGCCATCCAGC
TGATATCCCCTATAGTGAGTCGTATTACATGGTCATAGCTGTTTCCTGGCAGCTCTGGCCCGTGTCTCAA
AATCTCTGATGTTACATTGCACAAGATAAAAATATATCATCATGCCTCCTCTAGACCAGCCAGGACAGAA
ATGCCTCGACTTCGCTGCTACCCAAGGTTGCCGGGTGACGCACACCGTGGAAACGGATGAAGGCACGAAC
CCAGTGGACATAAGCCTGTTCGGTTCGTAAGCTGTAATGCAAGTAGCGTATGCGCTCACGCAACTGGTCC
AGAACCTTGACCGAACGCAGCGGTGGTAACGGCGCAGTGGCGGTTTTCATGGCTTGTTATGACTGTTTTT
TTGGGGTACAGTCTATGCCTCGGGCATCCAAGCAGCAAGCGCGTTACGCCGTGGGTCGATGTTTGATGTT
ATGGAGCAGCAACGATGTTACGCAGCAGGGCAGTCGCCCTAAAACAAAGTTAAACATTATGAGGGAAGCG
GTGATCGCCGAAGTATCGACTCAACTATCAGAGGTAGTTGGCGTCATCGAGCGCCATCTCGAACCGACGT
TGCTGGCCGTACATTTGTACGGCTCCGCAGTGGATGGCGGCCTGAAGCCACACAGTGATATTGATTTGCT
GGTTACGGTGACCGTAAGGCTTGATGAAACAACGCGGCGAGCTTTGATCAACGACCTTTTGGAAACTTCG
GCTTCCCCTGGAGAGAGCGAGATTCTCCGCGCTGTAGAAGTCACCATTGTTGTGCACGACGACATCATTC
CGTGGCGTTATCCAGCTAAGCGCGAACTGCAATTTGGAGAATGGCAGCGCAATGACATTCTTGCAGGTAT
CTTCGAGCCAGCCACGATCGACATTGATCTGGCTATCTTGCTGACAAAAGCAAGAGAACATAGCGTTGCC
TTGGTAGGTCCAGCGGCGGAGGAACTCTTTGATCCGGTTCCTGAACAGGATCTATTTGAGGCGCTAAATG
AAACCTTAACGCTATGGAACTCGCCGCCCGACTGGGCTGGCGATGAGCGAAATGTAGTGCTTACGTTGTC
CCGCATTTGGTACAGCGCAGTAACCGGCAAAATCGCGCCGAAGGATGTCGCTGCCGACTGGGCAATGGAG
CGCCTGCCGGCCCAGTATCAGCCCGTCATACTTGAAGCTAGACAGGCTTATCTTGGACAAGAAGAAGATC
GCTTGGCCTCGCGCGCAGATCAGTTGGAAGAATTTGTCCACTACGTGAAAGGCGAGATCACCAAGGTAGT
CGGCAAATAACCCTCGAGCCACCCATGACCAAAATCCCTTAACGTGAGTTACGCGTCGTTCCACTGAGCG
TCAGACCCCGTAGAAAAGATCAAAGGATCTTCTTGAGATCCTTTTTTTCTGCGCGTAATCTGCTGCTTGC
AAACAAAAAAACCACCGCTACCAGCGGTGGTTTGTTTGCCGGATCAAGAGCTACCAACTCTTTTTCCGAA
GGTAACTGGCTTCAGCAGAGCGCAGATACCAAATACTGTTCTTCTAGTGTAGCCGTAGTTAGGCCACCAC
TTCAAGAACTCTGTAGCACCGCCTACATACCTCGCTCTGCTAATCCTGTTACCAGTGGCTGCTGCCAGTG
GCGATAAGTCGTGTCTTACCGGGTTGGACTCAAGACGATAGTTACCGGATAAGGCGCAGCGGTCGGGCTG
AACGGGGGGTTCGTGCACACAGCCCAGCTTGGAGCGAACGACCTACACCGAACTGAGATACCTACAGCGT
GAGCTATGAGAAAGCGCCACGCTTCCCGAAGGGAGAAAGGCGGACAGGTATCCGGTAAGCGGCAGGGTCG
GAACAGGAGAGCGCACGAGGGAGCTTCCAGGGGGAAACGCCTGGTATCTTTATAGTCCTGTCGGGTTTCG
CCACCTCTGACTTGAGCGTCGATTTTTGTGATGCTCGTCAGGGGGGCGGAGCCTATGGAAAAACGCCAGC
AACGCGGCCTTTTTACGGTTCCTGGCCTTTTGCTGGCCTTTTGCTCACATGTTCTTTCCTGCGTTATCCC
CTGATTCTGTGGATAACCGTATTACCGCCTTTGAGTGAGCTGATACCGCTCGCCGCAGCCGAACGACCGA
GCGCAGCGAGTCAGTGAGCGAGGAAGCGGAAGAGCGCCCAATACGCAAACCGCCTCTCCCCGCGCGTTGG
CCGATTCATTAATGCAGCTGGCACGACAGGTTTCCCGACTGGAAAGCGGGCAGTGAGCGCAACGCAATTA
ATACGCGTACCGCTAGCCAGGAAGAGTTTGTAGAAACGCAAAAAGGCCATCCGTCAGGATGGCCTTCTGC
TTAGTTTGATGCCTGGCAGTTTATGGCGGGCGTCCTGCCCGCCACCCTCCGGGCCGTTGCTTCACAACGT
TCAAATCCGCTCCCGGCGGATTTGTCCTACTCAGGAGAGCGTTCACCGACAAACAACAGATAAAACGAAA
GGCCCAGTCTTCCGACTGAGCCTTTCGTTTTATTTGATGCCT
