>Addgene plasmid #81888 | pDONR223_ADORA2A_WT | depositor partial sequence | sequence record 155207 | Insert sequence
ATGCCCATCATGGGCTCCTCGGTGTACATCACGGTGGAGCTGGCCATTGCTGTGCTGGCCATCCTGGGCA
ATGTGCTGGTGTGCTGGGCCGTGTGGCTCAACAGCAACCTGCAGAACGTCACCAACTACTTTGTGGTGTC
ACTGGCGGCGGCCGACATCGCAGTGGGTGTGCTCGCCATCCCCTTTGCCATCACCATCAGCACCGGGTTC
TGCGCTGCCTGCCACGGCTGCCTCTTCATTGCCTGCTTCGTCCTGGTCCTCACGCAGAGCTCCATCTTCA
GTCTCCTGGCCATCGCCATTGACCGCTACATTGCCATCCGCATCCCGCTCCGGTACAATGGCTTGGTGAC
CGGCACGAGGGCTAAGGGCATCATTGCCATCTGCTGGGTGCTGTCGTTTGCCATCGGCCTGACTCCCATG
CTAGGTTGGAACAACTGCGGTCAGCCAAAGGAGGGCAAGAACCACTCCCAGGGCTGCGGGGAGGGCCAAG
TGGCCTGTCTCTTTGAGGATGTGGTCCCCATGAACTACATGGTGTACTTCAACTTCTTTGCCTGTGTGCT
GGTGCCCCTGCTGCTCATGCTGGGTGTCTATTTGCGGATCTTCCTGGCGGCGCGACGACAGCTGAAGCAG
ATGGAGAGCCAGCCTCTGCCGGGGGAGCGGGCACGGTCCACACTGCAGAAGGAGGTCCATGCTGCCAAGT
CACTGGCCATCATTGTGGGGCTCTTTGCCCTCTGCTGGCTGCCCCTACACATCATCAACTGCTTCACTTT
CTTCTGCCCCGACTGCAGCCACGCCCCTCTCTGGCTCATGTACCTGGCCATCGTCCTCTCCCACACCAAT
TCGGTTGTGAATCCCTTCATCTACGCCTACCGTATCCGCGAGTTCCGCCAGACCTTCCGCAAGATCATTC
GCAGCCACGTCCTGAGGCAGCAAGAACCTTTCAAGGCAGCTGGCACCAGTGCCCGGGTCTTGGCAGCTCA
TGGCAGTGACGGAGAGCAGGTCAGCCTCCGTCTCAACGGCCACCCGCCAGGAGTGTGGGCCAACGGCAGT
GCTCCCCACCCTGAGCGGAGGCCCAATGGCTACGCCCTGGGGCTGGTGAGTGGAGGGAGTGCCCAAGAGT
CCCAGGGGAACACGGGCCTCCCAGACGTGGAGCTCCTTAGCCATGAGCTCAAGGGAGTGTGCCCAGAGCC
CCCTGGCCTAGATGACCCCCTGGCCCAGGATGGAGCAGGAGTGTCC
